>Addgene plasmid #180660 | pMYT007 | addgene full sequence | sequence record 369263 | Addgene NGS Result
AGTCGGTCTCAAACGATGACAGCAGGATTATCGTAATACGTAATAGTTGAAAATCTCAAAAATGTGTGGG
TCATTACGTAAATAATGATAGGAATGGGATTCTTCTATTTTTCCTTTTTCCATTCTAGCAGCCGTCGGGA
AAACGTGGCATCCTCTCTTTCGGGCTCAATTGGAGTCACGCTGCCGTGAGCATCCTCTCTTTCCATATCT
AACAACTGAGCACGTAACCAATGGAAAAGCATGAGCTTAGCGTTGCTCCAAAAAAGTATTGGATGGTTAA
TACCATTTGTCTGTTCTCTTCTGACTTTGACTCCTCAAAAAAAAAAAATCTACAATCAACAGATCGCTTC
AATTACGCCCTCACAAAAACTTTTTTCCTTCTTCTTCGCCCACGTTAAATTTTATCCCTCATGTTGTCTA
ACGGATTTCTGCACTTGATTTATTATAAAAGACAATTGTGAGCGGATAACAAAAAGCACTGTTGGGGGTG
AGTGGAGGCGCCGGGTAATTGTGAGCGGATAACAACATAAACACACATAAACAAACAAAATAAAAAAGAT
CTATGTGAGACCAGACCAATAAAAAACGCCCGGCGGCAACCGAGCGTTCTGAACAAATCCAGATGGAGTT
CTGAGGTCATTACTGGATCTATCAACAGGAGTCCAAGCGAGCTCGATATCAAATTACGCCCCGCCCTGCC
ACTCATCGCAGTACTGTTGTAATTCATTAAGCATTCTGCCGACATGGAAGCCATCACAAACGGCATGATG
AACCTGAATCGCCAGCGGCATCAGCACCTTGTCGCCTTGCGTATAATATTTGCCCATGGTGAAAACGGGG
GCGAAGAAGTTGTCCATATTGGCCACGTTTAAATCAAAACTGGTGAAACTCACCCAGGGATTGGCTGAAA
CGAAAAACATATTCTCAATAAACCCTTTAGGGAAATAGGCCAGGTTTTCACCGTAACACGCCACATCTTG
CGAATATATGTGTAGAAACTGCCGGAAATCGTCGTGGTATTCACTCCAGAGCGATGAAAACGTTTCAGTT
TGCTCATGGAAAACGGTGTAACAAGGGTGAACACTATCCCATATCACCAGCTCACCGTCTTTCATTGCCA
TACGAAATTCCGGATGAGCATTCATCAGGCGGGCAAGAATGTGAATAAAGGCCGGATAAAACTTGTGCTT
ATTTTTCTTTACGGTCTTTAAAAAGGCCGTAATATCCAGCTGAACGGTCTGGTTATAGGTACATTGAGCA
ACTGACTGAAATGCCTCAAAATGTTCTTTACGATGCCATTGGGATATATCAACGGTGGTATATCCAGTGA
TTTTTTTCTCCATTTTAGCTTCCTTAGCTCCTGAAAATCTCGATAACTCAAAAAATACGCCCGGTAGTGA
TCTTATTTCATTATGGTGAAAGTTGGAACCTCTTACGTGCCCGATCAATCATGACCAAAATCCCTTAACG
TGAGTTTTCGTTCCACTGAGCGTCAGACCCCGTAGAAAAGATCAAAGGATCTTCTTGAGATCCTTTTTTT
CTGCGCGTAATCTGCTGCTTGCAAACAAAAAAACCACCGCTACCAGCGGTGGTTTGTTTGCCGGATCAAG
AGCTACCAACTCTTTTTCCGAAGGTAACTGGCTTCAGCAGAGCGCAGATACCAAATACTGTTCTTCTAGT
GTAGCCGTAGTTAGGCCACCACTTCAAGAACTCTGTAGCACCGCCTACATACCTCGCTCTGCTAATCCTG
TTACCAGTGGCTGCTGCCAGTGGCGATAAGTCGTGTCTTACCGGGTTGGACTCAAGACGATAGTTACCGG
ATAAGGCGCAGCGGTCGGGCTGAACGGGGGGTTCGTGCACACAGCCCAGCTTGGAGCGAACGACCTACAC
CGAACTGAGATACCTACAGCGTGAGCTATGAGAAAGCGCCACGCTTCCCGAAGGGAGAAAGGCGGACAGG
TATCCGGTAAGCGGCAGGGTCGGAACAGGAGAGCGCACGAGGGAGCTTCCAGGGGGAAACGCCTGGTATC
TTTATAGTCCTGTCGGGTTTCGCCACCTCTGACTTGAGCGTCGATTTTTGTGATGCTCGTCAGGGGGGCG
GAGCCTATGGAAAAACGCCAGCAACGCGGCCTTTTTACGGTTCCTGGCCTTTTGCTGGCCTTTTGCTCAC
ATGTTCTTTCCTGCGTTATCCCCTGATTCTGTGGATAACCGT
Features (pLannotate 1.2.2; 7 found; start..end, strand, type, name):
    456..472     +  protein_bind   lac operator: The lac repressor binds to the lac operator to inhibit transcription in E. coli. This inhibition can be relieved by adding lactose or isopropyl-β-D-thiogalactopyranoside (IPTG). lac repressor encoded by lacI
    509..525     +  protein_bind   lac operator: The lac repressor binds to the lac operator to inhibit transcription in E. coli. This inhibition can be relieved by adding lactose or isopropyl-β-D-thiogalactopyranoside (IPTG). lac repressor encoded by lacI
    527..549     +  promoter       GAP promoter (fragment): S. cerevisiae TDH3; promoter for glyceraldehyde-3-phosphate dehydrogenase
    579..613     -  terminator     lambda t0 terminator: minimal transcription terminator from phage lambda (Scholtissek and Grosse, 1987)
    687..1343    -  CDS            cat: CAT_ECOLX - Experimental evidence at protein level: Swiss-Prot protein existence level 1. This enzyme is an effector of chloramphenicol resistance in bacteria. From Escherichia coli. This protein is used as a marker in many commonly used cloning vectors, such as pACYC184.
   1344..1441    -  promoter       cat promoter: promoter of the E. coli cat gene encoding chloramphenicol acetyltransferase
   1525..2113    +  rep_origin     ori: high-copy-number ColE1/pMB1/pBR322/pUC origin of replication
