[The description below was written by a language model from this plasmid's Addgene catalogue record and pLannotate feature annotations shown in this document.]
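Description:
pMYT007 is a small (about 2.2 kb) Golden Gate/MoClo part plasmid built on the pYTK001 entry vector. It belongs to a multiplex extension (MYT) of the yeast toolkit (YTK) for engineering Saccharomyces cerevisiae. It is a storage vector for a single standardised DNA part, not an expression construct. It is maintained in E. coli through a high-copy ColE1/pUC-type origin and selected with chloramphenicol. Resistance comes from a cat (chloramphenicol acetyltransferase) gene driven by its native promoter and followed by a lambda t0 terminator. The plasmid has no yeast origin or yeast marker, so in this format it is propagated only in bacteria.

The payload is pLacFBA1, a synthetic promoter supplied as a Type 2 part, which is the promoter position in the YTK assembly standard. The name suggests a promoter derived from yeast FBA1, though the record does not describe its design. The annotation finds two lac operator sites within the insert region, consistent with a promoter that LacI can repress and IPTG can relieve. Such regulation would need a lac repressor supplied from another construct, since none is encoded here. The annotation software also flags a very short fragment as matching the TDH3 (GAP) promoter. At roughly 20 nt, this may simply be a short shared sequence and not evidence of a functional TDH3 element. The rest of the promoter is unannotated.

The part is meant to be combined by Type IIS restriction-ligation with coding sequence, terminator and connector parts to build yeast transcription units. The record does not list the flanking enzyme sites or overhangs.
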