Addgene plasmid #180660: pMYT007
Purpose: Encodes pLacFBA1 as a Type 2 part to be used in the Dueber YTK and Ellis MYT systems
Depositing lab: Tom Ellis. Depositing organization: Imperial College London. Publication: A Multiplex MoClo Toolkit for Extensive and Flexible Engineering of Saccharomyces cerevisiae. Shaw WM, Khalil AS, Ellis T. ACS Synth Biol. 2023 Nov 6. doi: 10.1021/acssynbio.3c00423. PubMed 37930278.
Backbone
  Vector backbone: pYTK001
  Backbone manufacturer: John Dueber
  Vector type: Synthetic Biology
Growth in bacteria
  Bacterial resistance: Chloramphenicol, 25 μg/mL
  Growth temperature: 37°C
  Growth strain: DH5alpha
  Copy number: High Copy
Gene/Insert
  Gene/Insert name: pLacFBA1
  Species: Synthetic
  Cloning method: Restriction Enzyme; 5′ cloning site Unknown (unknown if destroyed)
Terms and licenses: Academic/Nonprofit Terms; Industry Terms: Not Available to Industry
How to cite: pMYT007 was a gift from Tom Ellis (Addgene plasmid # 180660 ; http://n2t.net/addgene:180660 ; RRID:Addgene_180660)
